>Addgene plasmid #148292 | pAc5.1B-lambdaN-HA-DmBancal_1-191_AB | depositor full sequence | sequence record 290740 | Full Sequence
CTTCAAGGAATTAATTCTATATTCTAAAAACACAAATGATACTTCTAAAAAAAATCATGAATGGCATCAA
CTCTGAATCAAATCTTTGCAGATGCACCTACTTCTCATTTCCACTGTCACATCATTTTTCCAGATCTCGC
TGCCTGTTATGTGGCCCACAAACCAAGACACGTTTTATGGCCATTAAAGCTGGCTGATCGTCGCCAAACA
CCAAATACATATCAATATGTACATTCGAGAAAGAAGCGATCAAAGAAGCGTCTTCGGGCGAGTAGGAGAA
TGCGGAGGAGAAGGAGAACGAGCTGATCTAGTATCTCTCCACAATCCAATGCCAACTGACCAACTGGCCA
TATTCGGAGCAATTTGAAGCCAATTTCCATCGCCTGGCGATCGCTCCATTCTTGGCTATATGTTTTTCAC
CGTTCCCGGGGCCATTTTCAAAGACTCGTCGGTAAGATAAGATTGTGTCACTCGCTGTCTCTCTTCATTT
GTCGAAGAATGCTGAGGAATTTCGCGATGACGTCGGCGAGTATTTTGAAGAATGAGAATAATTTGTATTT
ATACGAAAATCAGTTAGTGGAATTTTCTACAAAAACATGTTATCTATAGATAATTTTGTTGCAAAATATG
TTGACTATGACAAAGATTGTATGTATATACCTTTAATGTATTCTCATTTTCTTATGTATTTATAATGGCA
ATGATGATACTGATGATATTTTAAGATGATGCCAGACCACAGGCTGATTTCTGCGTCTTTTGCCGAACGC
AGTGCATGTGCGGTTGTTGTTTTTTGGAATAGTTTCAATTTTCGGACTGTCCGCTTTGATTTCAGTTTCT
TGGCTTATTCAAAAAGCAAAGTAAAGCCAAAAAAGCGAGATGGCAATACCAAATGCGGCAAAACGGTAGT
GGAAGGAAAGGGGTGCGGGGCAGCGGAAGGAAGGGTGGGGCGGGGCGTGGCGGGGTCTGTGGCTGGGCGC
GACGTCACCGACGTTGGAGCCACTCCTTTGACCATGTGTGCGTGTGTGTATTATTCGTGTCTCGCCACTC
GCCGGTTGTTTTTTTCTTTTTATCTCGCTCTCTCTAGCGCCATCTCGTACGCATGCTCAACGCACCGCAT
GTTGCCGTGTCCTTTATGCGTCATTTTGGCTCGAAATAGGCAATTATTTAAACAAAGATTAGTCAACGAA
AACGCTAAAATAAATAAGTCTACAATATGGTTACTTATTGCCATGTGTGTGCAGCCAACGATAGCAACAA
AAGCAACAACACAGTGGCTTTCCCTCTTTCACTTTTTGTTTGCAAGCGCGTGCGAGCAAGACGGCACGAC
CGGCAAACGCAATTACGCTGACAAAGAGCAGACGAAGTTTTGGCCGAAAAACATCAAGGCGCCTGATACG
AATGCATTTGCAATAACAATTGCGATATTTAATATTGTTTATGAAGCTGTTTGACTTCAAAACACACAAA
AAAAAAAATAAAACAAATTATTTGAAAGAGAATTAGGAATCGGACAGCTTATCGTTACGGGCTAACAGCA
CACCGAGACGAAATAGCTTACCTGACGTCACAGCCTCTGGAAGAACTGCCGCCAAGCAGAGAGAGAGAGA
AAAAGAGGGAGAGCAGCTTAGACCGCATGTGCTTGTGTGTGAGGCGTCTCTCTCTTCGTCTCCTGTTTGC
GCAAACGCATAGACTGCACTGAGAAAATCGATTACCTATTTTTTATGAATGAATATTTGCACTATTACTA
TTCAAAACTATTAAGATAGCAATCACATTCAATAGCCAAATACTATACCACCTGAGCGATGCAACGAAAT
GATCAATTTGAGCAAAAATGCTGCATATTTAGGACGGCATCATTATAGAAATGCTTCTTGCTGTGTACTT
TTCTCTCGTCTGGCAGCTGTTTCGCCGTTATTGTTAAAACCGGCTTAAGTTAGGTGTGTTTTCTACGACT
AGTGATGCCCCTACTAGAAGATGTGTGTTGCACAAATGTCCCTGAATAACCAATTTGAAGTGCAGATAGC
AGTAAACGTAAGCTAATATGAATATTATTTAACTGTAATGTTTTAATATCGCTGGACATTACTAATAAAC
CCACTATAAACACATGTACATATGTATGTTTTGGCATACAATGAGTAGTTGGGGAAAAAATGTGTAAAAG
CACCGTGACCATCACAGCATAAAGATAACCAGCTGAAGTATCGAATATGAGTAACCCCCAAATTGAATCA
CATGCCGCAACTGATAGGACCCATGGAAGTACACTCTTCATGGCGATATACAAGACACACACAAGCACGA
ACACCCAGTTGCGGAGGAAATTCTCCGTAAATGAAAACCCAATCGGCGAACAATTCATACCCATATATGG
TAAAAGTTTTGAACGCGACTTGAGAGCGGAGAGCATTGCGGCTGATAAGGTTTTAGCGCTAAGCGGGCTT
TATAAAACGGGCTGCGGGACCAGTTTTCATATCACTACCGTTTGAGTTCTTGTGCTGTGTGGATACTCCT
CCCGACACAAAGCCGCTCCATCAGCCAGCAGTCGTCTAATCCAGAGACCCCGGATCGGGGTACCAACATG
GACGCACAAACACGACGACGTGAGCGTCGCGCTGAGAAACAAGCTCAATGGAAAGCTGCAAACGGTGGAT
CTCCTCCACATATGGCTTACCCATACGATGTTCCAGATTACGCTCCTCCAAGCTTGATCATGACAAAGAG
ACTGAGAATGAAGCGTGAAATGAACGATGAAGGGGAGGGACCACAGGACCAGAAGCGCAATCGCCGCAGC
GAGGAGACCGTTCGCATCCTGATTCCGAGCAGTATTGCTGGGGCTGTCATTGGCAAAGGAGGACAGCACA
TTCAGAAGATGAGGACTCAGTATAAAGCCACTGTGTCTGTCGACGATTCCCAAGGCCCCGAACGAACCAT
CCAAATATCGGCGGATATAGAGTCCACATTGGAGATTATCACCGAAATGCTGAAATACTTTGAGGAACGC
GACGAGGACTTTGATGTGCGTCTACTTATACACCAGAGCTTGGCCGGCTGTGTCATTGGCAAAGGTGGAC
AAAAGATCAAGGAGATCCGCGATCGCATCGGCTGCCGCTTTTTGAAGGTCTTCTCGAATGTGGCACCACA
GAGCACAGATCGAGTGGTGCAGACCGTGGGCAAGCAGAGCCAGGTCATCGAAGCGGTGCGTGAGGTGATC
ACACTTACACGGGACACTCCCATCAAGGGGGCGATACATAACTATGATCCCATGAACTTTGACCGCGTAT
ATTAATCTAGAGGGCCCGCGGTTCGAAGGTAAGCCTATCCCTAACCCTCTCCTCGGTCTCGATTCTACGC
GTACCGGTCATCATCACCATCACCATTGAGTTTAAACCCGCTGATCAGCCTCGACTGTGCCTTCTAAGGC
CTGAGCTCGCTGATCAGCCTCGATCGAGGATCCAGACATGATAAGATACATTGATGAGTTTGGACAAACC
ACAACTAGAATGCAGTGAAAAAAATGCTTTATTTGTGAAATTTGTGATGCTATTGCTTTATTTGTAACCA
TTATAAGCTGCAATAAACAAGTTAACAACAACAATTGCATTCATTTTATGTTTCAGGTTCAGGGGGAGGT
GTGGGAGGTTTTTTAAAGCAAGTAAAACCTCTACAAATGTGGTATGGCTGATTATGATCAGTCGACCGAT
GCCCTTGAGAGCCTTCAACCCAGTCAGCTCCTTCCGGTGGGCGCGGGGCATGACTATCGTCGCCGCACTT
ATGACTGTCTTCTTTATCATGCAACTCGTAGGACAGGTGCCGGCAGCGCTCTGGGTCATTTTCGGCGAGG
ACCGCTTTCGCTGGAGCGCGACGATGATCGGCCTGTCGCTTGCGGTATTCGGAATCTTGCACGCCCTCGC
TCAAGCCTTCGTCACTGGTCCCGCCACCAAACGTTTCGGCGAGAAGCAGGCCATTATCGCCGGCATGGCG
GCCGACGCGCTGGGCTACGTCTTGCTGGCGTTCGCGACGCGAGGCTGGATGGCCTTCCCCATTATGATTC
TTCTCGCTTCCGGCGGCATCGGGATGCCCGCGTTGCAGGCCATGCTGTCCAGGCAGGTAGATGACGACCA
TCAGGGACAGCTTCAAGGATCGCTCGCGGCTCTTACCAGCCAGCAAAAGGCCAGGAACCGTAAAAAGGCC
GCGTTGCTGGCGTTTTTCCATAGGCTCCGCCCCCCTGACGAGCATCACAAAAATCGACGCTCAAGTCAGA
GGTGGCGAAACCCGACAGGACTATAAAGATACCAGGCGTTTCCCCCTGGAAGCTCCCTCGTGCGCTCTCC
TGTTCCGACCCTGCCGCTTACCGGATACCTGTCCGCCTTTCTCCCTTCGGGAAGCGTGGCGCTTTCTCAA
TGCTCACGCTGTAGGTATCTCAGTTCGGTGTAGGTCGTTCGCTCCAAGCTGGGCTGTGTGCACGAACCCC
CCGTTCAGCCCGACCGCTGCGCCTTATCCGGTAACTATCGTCTTGAGTCCAACCCGGTAAGACACGACTT
ATCGCCACTGGCAGCAGCCACTGGTAACAGGATTAGCAGAGCGAGGTATGTAGGCGGTGCTACAGAGTTC
TTGAAGTGGTGGCCTAACTACGGCTACACTAGAAGGACAGTATTTGGTATCTGCGCTCTGCTGAAGCCAG
TTACCTTCGGAAAAAGAGTTGGTAGCTCTTGATCCGGCAAACAAACCACCGCTGGTAGCGGTGGTTTTTT
TGTTTGCAAGCAGCAGATTACGCGCAGAAAAAAAGGATCTCAAGAAGATCCTTTGATCTTTTCTACGGGG
TCTGACGCTCAGTGGAACGAAAACTCACGTTAAGGGATTTTGGTCATGAGATTATCAAAAAGGATCTTCA
CCTAGATCCTTTTAAATTAAAAATGAAGTTTTAAATCAATCTAAAGTATATATGAGTAAACTTGGTCTGA
CAGTTACCAATGCTTAATCAGTGAGGCACCTATCTCAGCGATCTGTCTATTTCGTTCATCCATAGTTGCC
TGACTCCCCGTCGTGTAGATAACTACGATACGGGAGGGCTTACCATCTGGCCCCAGTGCTGCAATGATAC
CGCGAGACCCACGCTCACCGGCTCCAGATTTATCAGCAATAAACCAGCCAGCCGGAAGGGCCGAGCGCAG
AAGTGGTCCTGCAACTTTATCCGCCTCCATCCAGTCTATTAATTGTTGCCGGGAAGCTAGAGTAAGTAGT
TCGCCAGTTAATAGTTTGCGCAACGTTGTTGCCATTGCTGCAGGCATCGTGGTGTCACGCTCGTCGTTTG
GTATGGCTTCATTCAGCTCCGGTTCCCAACGATCAAGGCGAGTTACATGATCCCCCATGTTGTGCAAAAA
AGCGGTTAGCTCCTTCGGTCCTCCGATCGTTGTCAGAAGTAAGTTGGCCGCAGTGTTATCACTCATGGTT
ATGGCAGCACTGCATAATTCTCTTACTGTCATGCCATCCGTAAGATGCTTTTCTGTGACTGGTGAGTACT
CAACCAAGTCATTCTGAGAATAGTGTATGCGGCGACCGAGTTGCTCTTGCCCGGCGTCAACACGGGATAA
TACCGCGCCACATAGCAGAACTTTAAAAGTGCTCATCATTGGAAAACGTTCTTCGGGGCGAAAACTCTCA
AGGATCTTACCGCTGTTGAGATCCAGTTCGATGTAACCCACTCGTGCACCCAACTGATCTTCAGCATCTT
TTACTTTCACCAGCGTTTCTGGGTGAGCAAAAACAGGAAGGCAAAATGCCGCAAAAAAGGGAATAAGGGC
GACACGGAAATGTTGAATACTCATACTCTTCCTTTTTCAATATTATTGAAGCATTTATCAGGGTTATTGT
CTCATGAGCGGATACATATTTGAATGTATTTAGAAAAATAAACAAATAGGGGTTCCGCGCACATTTCCCC
GAAAAGTGCCACCTGACGTCTAAGAAACCATTATTATCATGACATTAACCTATAAAAATAGGCGTATCAC
GAGGCCCTTTCGT
Features (pLannotate 1.2.2; 11 found; start..end, strand, type, name):
     56..2568    +  promoter       Ac5 promoter: Drosophila melanogaster actin 5C promoter
   2588..2653    +  CDS            N (fragment): REGN_LAMBD - Experimental evidence at protein level: Swiss-Prot protein existence level 1. Plays a role as a transcriptional antitermination factor that allows the virus to initiate its lytic phase. Activates expression of the delayed viral early genes by modifying host RNA polymerase (RNAP) into a form that is resistant to termination signals. This antitermination function requires the host NusA protein which serves to stabilize the interaction between antitermination protein N and host RNA polymerase. From Escherichia phage lambda (Bacteriophage lambda).
   2678..2704    +  CDS            3xHA (fragment): three tandem HA epitope tags
   3116..3136    -  CDS            LC3 (fragment): rat LC3 protein; Map1lc3b; Atg8 family member found on autophagosomes
   3318..3359    +  CDS            V5 tag: epitope tag from simian virus 5
   3459..3593    -  polyA_signal   SV40 poly(A) signal: SV40 polyadenylation signal
   3616..3700    -  CDS            large T antigen (fragment): large T antigen from SV40 (simian virus 40)
   3701..4171    +  CDS            TcR (fragment): tetracycline efflux protein; tet; confers resistance to tetracycline
   4215..4803    -  rep_origin     ori: high-copy-number ColE1/pMB1/pBR322/pUC origin of replication
   4974..5834    -  CDS            AmpR: β-lactamase; bla; confers resistance to ampicillin, carbenicillin, and related antibiotics
   5835..5939    -  promoter       AmpR promoter: bla
