[The description below was written by a language model from this plasmid's Addgene catalogue record and pLannotate feature annotations shown in this document.]
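Description:
pAc5.1B-lambdaN-HA-DmBancal_1-191_AB is a 6,033 nt insect expression plasmid. The catalogue lists its backbone as unknown, although the name and feature set point to a pAc5.1-type vector. It is propagated in E. coli through a ColE1/pUC-family origin and selected with ampicillin via a β-lactamase gene under its own bla promoter. The annotation describes the origin as high-copy, whereas the catalogue entry lists the plasmid as low copy. No marker for selection in insect cells is annotated, which fits transient transfection use.

Expression is driven by the constitutive Drosophila melanogaster actin 5C (Ac5) promoter. Immediately downstream lies a short fragment of the bacteriophage lambda N protein, followed by a single-length HA epitope match (annotated as a fragment of 3xHA). Next comes the insert, residues 1-191 of Drosophila Bancal, the fly hnRNP K homologue. Relative to the isoform C reference, the insert carries six silent changes and one N27S substitution. A V5 tag sequence from the vector sits downstream of the insert, but the record does not say whether it is in frame and translated. An SV40 polyadenylation signal region terminates the transcript. The short LC3, large T antigen and TcR fragment hits are probably incidental matches or backbone remnants rather than functional parts.

The lambda N peptide binds boxB RNA hairpins, so fusions of this kind are generally used in tethering assays. In these, a protein fragment is recruited to a boxB-containing reporter mRNA in insect cells to test its effect on the reporter, with the HA tag allowing detection. The record itself states only insect expression of the Bancal fragment as the purpose.
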