Addgene plasmid #148292: pAc5.1B-lambdaN-HA-DmBancal_1-191_AB
Purpose: Insect Expression of DmBancal_1-191
Depositing lab: Elisa Izaurralde. Depositing organization: Max Planck Institute for Developmental Biology.
Backbone
  Vector backbone: Unknown
  Vector type: Insect Expression
Growth in bacteria
  Bacterial resistance: Ampicillin, 100 μg/mL
  Growth temperature: 37°C
  Growth strain: DH5alpha
  Copy number: Low Copy
Gene/Insert
  Gene/Insert name: DmBancal_1-191
  Species: D. melanogaster (fly)
  Mutation: 6 silent and one non silent N27 to S mutation compared to the sequence of isoform C NCBI:NM_206184.2
  Entrez Gene: HnRNP-K (a.k.a. Dmel_CG13425, BL, CG13425, Dmel\CG13425, Hrb57A, Q18, bl, dhnRNP K, hnRNP K, hnRNP-A1L, l(2)k08305)
  Cloning method: Unknown
Terms and licenses: Academic/Nonprofit Terms; Industry Terms: Not Available to Industry
Depositor comments: Plasmids from this collection were made available to the research community and donated after the lab closed. Please note that the sequence provided by the depositing laboratory may be theoretical/predicted or based on Sanger sequencing results. There may be discrepancies between sequencing results obtained by Addgene and the depositor sequence. If an Addgene verified sequence is not available, please contact before placing your order to request that our lab fully sequence the plasmid.
How to cite: pAc5.1B-lambdaN-HA-DmBancal_1-191_AB was a gift from Elisa Izaurralde (Addgene plasmid # 148292 ; http://n2t.net/addgene:148292 ; RRID:Addgene_148292)
